Addgene plasmid #38938: PRKCG
Purpose: Bacterial expression for structure determination; may not be full ORF
Depositing lab: Nicola Burgess-Brown. Depositing organization: University of Oxford.
Backbone
  Vector backbone: pNIC28-Bsa4
  Backbone manufacturer: SGC
  Vector type: Bacterial Expression
Growth in bacteria
  Bacterial resistance: Kanamycin, 50 μg/mL
  Growth temperature: 37°C
  Growth strain: Mach1
  Copy number: Low Copy
Gene/Insert
  Gene/Insert name: PRKCG (alt names: protein kinase C, gamma; PDB:2UZP)
  Species: H. sapiens (human)
  Insert size (bp): 522
  Entrez Gene: PRKCG (a.k.a. PKC-gamma, PKCC, PKCG, PKCI(3), PKCgamma, SCA14)
  Tag / fusion protein: His Tev (N terminal on insert)
  Cloning method: Ligation Independent Cloning
  Sequencing primers: 5′ T7; 3′ T7-term
Terms and licenses: Academic/Nonprofit Terms; Industry Terms: Not Available to Industry
How to cite: PRKCG was a gift from Nicola Burgess-Brown (Addgene plasmid # 38938 ; http://n2t.net/addgene:38938 ; RRID:Addgene_38938)
