[The description below was written by a language model from this plasmid's Addgene catalogue record.]
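Description:
PRKCG is a bacterial expression plasmid built on the pNIC28-Bsa4 backbone from the SGC, a vector designed for ligation-independent cloning of protein fragments intended for recombinant production in E. coli. It is recorded as low copy and is selected with kanamycin. The record does not list the origin of replication or the promoter explicitly. However, the T7 and T7-terminator sequencing primers indicate that the insert sits between T7 promoter and terminator elements, so expression would be expected to depend on a host strain supplying T7 RNA polymerase. The listed strain, Mach1, is a cloning and propagation host rather than an expression host.

The insert is a 522 bp fragment of human PRKCG, which encodes protein kinase C gamma. The gene's recorded aliases include SCA14, the name of the spinocerebellar ataxia associated with it. At this size the insert can cover only a small part of the full-length kinase, which agrees with the depositor's note that the construct may not contain the complete ORF. The record does not state which domain or residue range is included, although it links the construct to a deposited PDB structure. The fragment carries an N-terminal His tag followed by a TEV protease site, so the protein can be captured by immobilised metal affinity chromatography and the tag then cleaved off to leave a near-native product.

The stated purpose is bacterial expression for structure determination, that is, producing a soluble, purifiable PKC gamma fragment for crystallography or related biophysical work. No feature table accompanies the record, so other backbone elements cannot be confirmed.
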