>Addgene plasmid #38938 | PRKCG | depositor partial sequence | sequence record 48996 | PRKCG sequence 522 bps
ATGCACCATCATCATCATCATTCTTCTGGTGTAGATCTGGGTACCGAGAACCTGTACTTCCAATCCATGC
ACACCGAGCGCCGCGGGCGCCTGCAGCTGGAGATCCGGGCTCCCACAGCAGATGAGATCCACGTAACTGT
TGGCGAGGCCCGTAACCTAATTCCTATGGACCCCAACGGTCTCTCTGATCCCTATGTGAAACTGAAGCTC
ATCCCAGACCCTCGGAACCTGACGAAACAGAAGACCCGAACGGTGAAAGCCACGCTAAACCCTGTGTGGA
ATGAGACCTTTGTGTTCAACCTGAAGCCAGGGGATGTGGAGCGCCGGCTCAGCGTGGAGGTGTGGGACTG
GGACCGGACCTCCCGCAACGACTTCATGGGGGCCATGTCCTTTGGCGTCTCGGAGCTGCTCAAGGCGCCC
GTGGATGGCTGGTACAAGTTACTGAACCAGGAGGAGGGCGAGTATTACAATGTGCCGGTGGCCGATGCTG
ACAACTGAAGTAAAGGTGGATACGGATCCGAA
