>Addgene plasmid #38938 | PRKCG | addgene partial sequence | sequence record 51709 | T7_term
TTCGGGCTTTGTTAGCAGCCGGATCTCAGTGGTGGTGGTGGTGGTGCTCGAGTGCGGCCGCAAGCTTGTC
GACGGAGCTCGAATTCGGATCCGTATCCACCTTTACTTCAGTTGTCAGCATCGGCCACCGGCACATTGTA
ATACTCGCCCTCCTCCTGGTTCAGTAACTTGTACCAGCCATCCACGGGCGCCTTGAGCAGCTCCGAGACG
CCAAAGGACATGGCCCCCATGAAGTCGTTGCGGGAGGTCCGGTCCCAGTCCCACACCTCCACGCTGAGCC
GGCGCTCCACATCCCCTGGCTTCAGGTTGAACACAAAGGTCTCATTCCACACAGGGTTTAGCGTGGCTTT
CACCGTTCGGGTCTTCTGTTTCGTCAGGTTCCGAGGGTCTGGGATGAGCTTCAGTTTCACATAGGGATCA
GAGAGACCGTTGGGGTCCATAGGAATTAGGTTACGGGCCTCGCCAACAGTTACGTGGATCTCATCTGCTG
TGGGAGCCCGGATCTCCAGCTGCAGGCGCCCGCGGCGCTCGGTGTGCATGGATTGGAAGTACAGGTTCTC
GGTACCCAGATCTACACCAGAAGAATGATGATGATGATGGTGCATATGTATATCTCCTTCTTAAAGTTAA
ACAAAATTATTTCTAGAGGGGAATTGTTATCCGCTCACAATTCCCCTATAGTGAGTCGTATTAATTTCGC
GGGATCGAGATCTCGATCCTCTACGCCGGACGCATCGTGGCCGGCATCACCGGCGCCACAGGTGCGGTTG
CTGGCGCCTATATCGCCGACATCACCGATGGGGAAGATCGGGCTCGCCACTTCGGG
