>Addgene plasmid #38938 | PRKCG | addgene partial sequence | sequence record 51711 | T7 5'-TAATACGACTCACTATAGGG-3'
ACCGAGAACCTGTACTTCCAATCCATGCACACCGAGCGCCGCGGGCGCCTGCAGCTGGAGATCCGGGCTC
CCACAGCAGATGAGATCCACGTAACTGTTGGCGAGGCCCGTAACCTAATTCCTATGGACCCCAACGGTCT
CTCTGATCCCTATGTGAAACTGAAGCTCATCCCAGACCCTCGGAACCTGACGAAACAGAAGACCCGAACG
GTGAAAGCCACGCTAAACCCTGTGTGGAATGAGACCTTTGTGTTCAACCTGAAGCCAGGGGATGTGGAGC
GCCGGCTCAGCGTGGAGGTGTGGGACTGGGACCGGACCTCCCGCAACGACTTCATGGGGGCCATGTCCTT
TGGCGTCTCGGAGCTGCTCAAGGCGCCCGTGGATGGCTGGTACAAGTTACTGAACCAGGAGGAGGGCGAG
TATTACAATGTGCCGGTGGCCGATGCTGACAACTGAAGTAAAGGTGGATACGGATCCGAATTCGAGCTCC
GTCGACAAGCTTGCGGCCGCACTCGAGCACCACCACCACCACCACTGAGATCCGGCTGCTAACAAAGCCC
GAAAGGAAGCTGAGTTGGCTGCTGCCACCGCTGAGCAATAACTAGCATAACCCCTTGGGGCCTCTAAACG
GGTCTTGAGGGGTTTTTTGCTGAAA
